Addgene plasmid #141509: TFORF0081
Purpose: Lentiviral vector for overexpressing the KCNIP2 transcription factor ORF with a unique 24-bp barcode. Barcodes facilitate identification of transcription factors in pooled screens.
Depositing lab: Feng Zhang. Depositing organization: Broad Institute. Publication: A transcription factor atlas of directed differentiation. Joung J, Ma S, Tay T, Geiger-Schuller KR, Kirchgatterer PC, Verdine VK, Guo B, Arias-Garcia MA, Allen WE, Singh A, Kuksenko O, Abudayyeh OO, Gootenberg JS, Fu Z, Macrae RK, Buenrostro JD, Regev A, Zhang F. Cell. 2023 Jan 5;186(1):209-229.e26. doi: 10.1016/j.cell.2022.11.026. PubMed 36608654.
Backbone
  Vector backbone: pLX_TRC317
  Backbone manufacturer: Broad Institute Genetic Perturbation Platform
  Backbone size w/o insert (bp): 8264
  Vector type: Mammalian Expression, Lentiviral
  Selectable markers: Puromycin
Growth in bacteria
  Bacterial resistance: Ampicillin, 100 μg/mL
  Growth temperature: 37°C
  Growth strain: NEB Stable
  Copy number: High Copy
Gene/Insert
  Gene/Insert name: KCNIP2
  Species: H. sapiens (human)
  Insert size (bp): 959
  Entrez Gene: KCNIP2 (a.k.a. KCHIP2)
  Promoter: EF1a
  Cloning method: Unknown
  Sequencing primers: 5′ GGGTGGAGACTGAAGTTAGGCCAG; 3′ CACATAGCGTAAAAGGAGCAACATAG
Terms and licenses: Academic/Nonprofit Terms; Industry Terms: Not Available to Industry
Depositor comments: NM_014591,ENST00000461105 . The transcription factor ORF portion of this plasmid was synthesized by Genewiz. Please test multiple small colonies in case of plasmid recombination. To make this collection available in a timely manner, a portion of this collection was not fully sequenced by Addgene. If an Addgene verified full plasmid sequence is not available, please contact us prior to placing an order to request the full sequence.
How to cite: TFORF0081 was a gift from Feng Zhang (Addgene plasmid # 141509 ; http://n2t.net/addgene:141509 ; RRID:Addgene_141509)
