[The description below was written by a language model from this plasmid's Addgene catalogue record and pLannotate feature annotations shown in this document.]
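Description:
TFORF0081 is a lentiviral mammalian expression plasmid built on the pLX_TRC317 backbone and carrying the human KCNIP2 (KCHIP2) open reading frame, one member of a barcoded transcription factor ORF collection. In bacteria it is maintained through a high-copy ColE1/pUC-type origin and selected with ampicillin via the β-lactamase gene. An f1 origin and remnants of a lac/T3/T7 cloning region are also present in the backbone. The depositor notes that the plasmid can recombine.

The viral portion has a third-generation, self-inactivating layout. An RSV promoter drives a truncated HIV-1 5' LTR, followed by the Ψ packaging signal with a partial gag sequence, the Rev response element for Rev-dependent nuclear export of the genomic RNA, a cPPT/CTS element, and a ΔU3 3' LTR with a downstream SV40 polyadenylation signal. Between the LTRs are two expression units. An SV40 early promoter drives puromycin N-acetyltransferase for selecting transduced mammalian cells, and a strong constitutive EF-1α promoter drives the KCNIP2 coding sequence, with a WPRE downstream to enhance transcript stability and expression.

According to the record, the construct also carries a unique 24-bp barcode, which is not annotated as a separate feature in the table. Together with flanking sequence, it may account for the difference between the stated insert size and the annotated coding region. The barcode allows the ORF to be identified by sequencing in pooled overexpression screens, such as those examining how individual factors direct cell differentiation. Although catalogued as a transcription factor ORF, the annotation describes KCNIP2 as a calcium-dependent regulatory subunit of Kv4 potassium channels.
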