Features (pLannotate 1.2.2; 31 found; start..end, strand, type, name):
      5..231     +  promoter       RSV promoter: Rous sarcoma virus enhancer/promoter
    232..412     +  LTR            5' LTR (truncated): truncated 5' long terminal repeat (LTR) from HIV-1
    459..584     +  misc_feature   HIV-1 Ψ: packaging signal of human immunodeficiency virus type 1
    568..931     +  CDS            HIV-1 gag (fragment): gag protein from human immunodeficiency virus 1; gag
   1077..1310    +  misc_feature   RRE: The Rev response element (RRE) of HIV-1 allows for Rev-dependent mRNA export from the nucleus to the cytoplasm.
   1687..1713    +  CDS            Rev (fragment): human immunodeficiency virus 1 (HIV-1) Rev protein; rev; enhances nuclear export of unspliced and incompletely spliced viral mRNAs
   1720..1743    +  promoter       SV40 promoter (fragment): SV40 early promoter
   1744..1815    +  promoter       SV40 promoter (fragment): SV40 enhancer and early promoter
   1839..1974    +  rep_origin     SV40 ori: SV40 origin of replication
   2020..2616    +  CDS            PuroR (fragment): puromycin N-acetyltransferase; pac from Streptomyces; confers resistance to puromycin
   2665..2782    +  misc_feature   cPPT/CTS: central polypurine tract and central termination sequence of HIV-1
   2847..2913    +  CDS            small t antigen (fragment): SV40 (simian virus 40) small t antigen
   2920..4098    +  promoter       EF-1α promoter: strong constitutive promoter for human elongation factor EF-1α
   4115..4969    +  CDS            KCNIP2: KCIP2_HUMAN - Also known as KCHIP2. Experimental evidence at protein level: Swiss-Prot protein existence level 1. Regulatory subunit of Kv4/D (Shal)-type voltage-gated rapidly inactivating A-type potassium channels. Modulates channel density, inactivation kinetics and rate of recovery from inactivation in a calcium-dependent and isoform-specific manner. In vitro, modulates KCND2/Kv4.2 and KCND3/Kv4.3 currents. Involved in KCND2 and KCND3 trafficking to the cell surface. May be required for the expression of I(To) currents in the heart (By similarity). From Homo sapiens (Human).
   4985..5038    +  promoter       U6 promoter (fragment): RNA polymerase III promoter for human U6 snRNA
   5080..5668    +  misc_feature   WPRE: woodchuck hepatitis virus posttranscriptional regulatory element
   5719..5738    +  misc_feature   cPPT/CTS (fragment): central polypurine tract and central termination sequence of HIV-1
   5740..5973    +  LTR            3' LTR (ΔU3): self-inactivating 3' long terminal repeat (LTR) from HIV-1
   6051..6172    +  polyA_signal   SV40 poly(A) signal: SV40 polyadenylation signal
   6212..6347    +  rep_origin     SV40 ori: SV40 origin of replication
   6368..6386    -  promoter       T7 promoter: promoter for bacteriophage T7 RNA polymerase
   6394..6549    +  CDS            lacZα (fragment): LacZα fragment of β-galactosidase; lacZ fragment
   6554..6982    +  rep_origin     f1 ori (sequence partly withheld): f1 bacteriophage origin of replication; arrow indicates direction of (+) strand synthesis
   7035..7139    +  promoter       AmpR promoter: bla
   7140..8000    +  CDS            AmpR: β-lactamase; bla; confers resistance to ampicillin, carbenicillin, and related antibiotics
   8171..8759    +  rep_origin     ori: high-copy-number ColE1/pMB1/pBR322/pUC origin of replication
   8942..9034    +  CDS            lacI (fragment): lac repressor; lacI; The lac repressor binds to the lac operator to inhibit transcription in E. coli. This inhibition can be relieved by adding lactose or isopropyl-β-D-thiogalactopyranoside (IPTG).
   9047..9068    +  protein_bind   CAP binding site: CAP binding activates transcription in the presence of cAMP. E. coli catabolite activator protein
   9083..9113    +  promoter       lac promoter: promoter for the E. coli lac operon
   9121..9137    +  protein_bind   lac operator: The lac repressor binds to the lac operator to inhibit transcription in E. coli. This inhibition can be relieved by adding lactose or isopropyl-β-D-thiogalactopyranoside (IPTG). lac repressor encoded by lacI
   9182..9200    +  promoter       T3 promoter: promoter for bacteriophage T3 RNA polymerase
>Addgene plasmid #141509 | TFORF0081 | depositor full sequence | sequence record 276663 | Full Sequence
TTAATGTAGTCTTATGCAATACTCTTGTAGTCTTGCAACATGGTAACGATGAGTTAGCAACATGCCTTAC
AAGGAGAGAAAAAGCACCGTGCATGCCGATTGGTGGAAGTAAGGTGGTACGATCGTGCCTTATTAGGAAG
GCAACAGACGGGTCTGACATGGATTGGACGAACCACTGAATTGCCGCATTGCAGAGATATTGTATTTAAG
TGCCTAGCTCGATACATAAACGGGTCTCTCTGGTTAGACCAGATCTGAGCCTGGGAGCTCTCTGGCTAAC
TAGGGAACCCACTGCTTAAGCCTCAATAAAGCTTGCCTTGAGTGCTTCAAGTAGTGTGTGCCCGTCTGTT
GTGTGACTCTGGTAACTAGAGATCCCTCAGACCCTTTTAGTCAGTGTGGAAAATCTCTAGCAGTGGCGCC
CGAACAGGGACTTGAAAGCGAAAGGGAAACCAGAGGAGCTCTCTCGACGCAGGACTCGGCTTGCTGAAGC
GCGCACGGCAAGAGGCGAGGGGCGGCGACTGGTGAGTACGCCAAAAATTTTGACTAGCGGAGGCTAGAAG
GAGAGAGATGGGTGCGAGAGCGTCAGTATTAAGCGGGGGAGAATTAGATCGCGATGGGAAAAAATTCGGT
TAAGGCCAGGGGGAAAGAAAAAATATAAATTAAAACATATAGTATGGGCAAGCAGGGAGCTAGAACGATT
CGCAGTTAATCCTGGCCTGTTAGAAACATCAGAAGGCTGTAGACAAATACTGGGACAGCTACAACCATCC
CTTCAGACAGGATCAGAAGAACTTAGATCATTATATAATACAGTAGCAACCCTCTATTGTGTGCATCAAA
GGATAGAGATAAAAGACACCAAGGAAGCTTTAGACAAGATAGAGGAAGAGCAAAACAAAAGTAAGACCAC
CGCACAGCAAGCGGCCGCTGATCTTCAGACCTGGAGGAGGAGATATGAGGGACAATTGGAGAAGTGAATT
ATATAAATATAAAGTAGTAAAAATTGAACCATTAGGAGTAGCACCCACCAAGGCAAAGAGAAGAGTGGTG
CAGAGAGAAAAAAGAGCAGTGGGAATAGGAGCTTTGTTCCTTGGGTTCTTGGGAGCAGCAGGAAGCACTA
TGGGCGCAGCGTCAATGACGCTGACGGTACAGGCCAGACAATTATTGTCTGGTATAGTGCAGCAGCAGAA
CAATTTGCTGAGGGCTATTGAGGCGCAACAGCATCTGTTGCAACTCACAGTCTGGGGCATCAAGCAGCTC
CAGGCAAGAATCCTGGCTGTGGAAAGATACCTAAAGGATCAACAGCTCCTGGGGATTTGGGGTTGCTCTG
GAAAACTCATTTGCACCACTGCTGTGCCTTGGAATGCTAGTTGGAGTAATAAATCTCTGGAACAGATTTG
GAATCACACGACCTGGATGGAGTGGGACAGAGAAATTAACAATTACACAAGCTTAATACACTCCTTAATT
GAAGAATCGCAAAACCAGCAAGAAAAGAATGAACAAGAATTATTGGAATTAGATAAATGGGCAAGTTTGT
GGAATTGGTTTAACATAACAAATTGGCTGTGGTATATAAAATTATTCATAATGATAGTAGGAGGCTTGGT
AGGTTTAAGAATAGTTTTTGCTGTACTTTCTATAGTGAATAGAGTTAGGCAGGGATATTCACCATTATCG
TTTCAGACCCACCTCCCAACCCCGAGGGGACCCATGCATTGCATCTCAATTAGTCAGCAACCAGGTGTGG
AAAGTCCCCAGGCTCCCCAGCAGGCAGAAGTATGCAAAGCATGCGTCTCAATTAGTCAGCAACCATAGTC
CCGCCCCTAACTCCGCCCATCCCGCCCCTAACTCCGCCCAGTTCCGCCCATTCTCCGCCCCATGGCTGAC
TAATTTTTTTTATTTATGCAGAGGCCGAGGCCGCCTCGGCCTCTGAGCTATTCCAGAAGTAGTGAGGAGG
CTTTTTTGGAGGCCTAGGCTTTTGCAAAAAGCTTTCTAGAGGTACCACCGGAGCTTACCATGACCGAGTA
CAAGCCCACGGTGCGCCTCGCCACCCGCGACGACGTCCCCAGGGCCGTACGCACCCTCGCCGCCGCGTTC
GCCGACTACCCCGCCACGCGCCACACCGTCGATCCGGACCGCCACATCGAGCGGGTCACCGAGCTGCAAG
AACTCTTCCTCACGCGCGTCGGGCTCGACATCGGCAAGGTGTGGGTCGCGGACGACGGCGCCGCCGTGGC
GGTCTGGACCACGCCGGAGAGCGTCGAAGCGGGGGCGGTGTTCGCCGAGATCGGCCCGCGCATGGCCGAG
TTGAGCGGTTCCCGGCTGGCCGCGCAGCAACAGATGGAAGGCCTCCTGGCGCCGCACCGGCCCAAGGAGC
CCGCGTGGTTCCTGGCCACCGTCGGCGTCTCGCCCGACCACCAGGGCAAGGGTCTGGGCAGCGCCGTCGT
GCTCCCCGGAGTGGAGGCGGCCGAGCGCGCCGGGGTGCCCGCCTTCCTGGAGACCTCCGCGCCCCGCAAC
CTCCCCTTCTACGAGCGGCTCGGCTTCACCGTCACCGCCGACGTCGAGGTGCCCGAAGGACCGCGCACCT
GGTGCATGACCCGCAAGCCCGGTGCCAGTTAACGAATTCTAGATCTTGAGACAAATGGCAGTATTCATCC
ACAATTTTAAAAGAAAAGGGGGGATTGGGGGGTACAGTGCAGGGGAAAGAATAGTAGACATAATAGCAAC
AGACATACAAACTAAAGAATTACAAAAACAAATTACAAAAATTCAAAATTTTCGGGTTTATTACAGGGAC
AGCAGAGATCCACTTTGGCGCCGGCTCGAGGCCTGCAGGTGCAAAGATGGATAAAGTTTTAAACAGAGAG
GAATCTTTGCAGCTAATGGACCTTCTAGGTCTTGAAAGGAGTGGGAATTGGCTCCGGTGCCCGTCAGTGG
GCAGAGCGCACATCGCCCACAGTCCCCGAGAAGTTGGGGGGAGGGGTCGGCAATTGAACCGGTGCCTAGA
GAAGGTGGCGCGGGGTAAACTGGGAAAGTGATGTCGTGTACTGGCTCCGCCTTTTTCCCGAGGGTGGGGG
AGAACCGTATATAAGTGCAGTAGTCGCCGTGAACGTTCTTTTTCGCAACGGGTTTGCCGCCAGAACACAG
GTAAGTGCCGTGTGTGGTTCCCGCGGGCCTGGCCTCTTTACGGGTTATGGCCCTTGCGTGCCTTGAATTA
CTTCCACCTGGCTGCAGTACGTGATTCTTGATCCCGAGCTTCGGGTTGGAAGTGGGTGGGAGAGTTCGAG
GCCTTGCGCTTAAGGAGCCCCTTCGCCTCGTGCTTGAGTTGAGGCCTGGCCTGGGCGCTGGGGCCGCCGC
GTGCGAATCTGGTGGCACCTTCGCGCCTGTCTCGCTGCTTTCGATAAGTCTCTAGCCATTTAAAATTTTT
GATGACCTGCTGCGACGCTTTTTTTCTGGCAAGATAGTCTTGTAAATGCGGGCCAAGATCTGCACACTGG
TATTTCGGTTTTTGGGGCCGCGGGCGGCGACGGGGCCCGTGCGTCCCAGCGCACATGTTCGGCGAGGCGG
GGCCTGCGAGCGCGGCCACCGAGAATCGGACGGGGGTAGTCTCAAGCTGGCCGGCCTGCTCTGGTGCCTG
GCCTCGCGCCGCCGTGTATCGCCCCGCCCTGGGCGGCAAGGCTGGCCCGGTCGGCACCAGTTGCGTGAGC
GGAAAGATGGCCGCTTCCCGGCCCTGCTGCAGGGAGCTCAAAATGGAGGACGCGGCGCTCGGGAGAGCGG
GCGGGTGAGTCACCCACACAAAGGAAAAGGGCCTTTCCGTCCTCAGCCGTCGCTTCATGTGACTCCACGG
AGTACCGGGCGCCGTCCAGGCACCTCGATTAGTTCTCGAGCTTTTGGAGTACGTCGTCTTTAGGTTGGGG
GGAGGGGTTTTATGCGATGGAGTTTCCCCACACTGAGTGGGTGGAGACTGAAGTTAGGCCAGCTTGGCAC
TTGATGTAATTCTCCTTGGAATTTGCCCTTTTTGAGTTTGGATCTTGGTTCATTCTCAAGCCTCAGACAG
TGGTTCAAAGTTTTTTTCTTCCATTTCAGGTGTCGTGAGGCTAGCACCGCCACCATGCGGGGCCAGGGCC
GCAAGGAGAGTTTGTCCGATTCCCGAGACCTGGACGGCTCCTACGACCAGCTCACGGGCCACCCTCCAGG
GCCCACTAAAAAAGCGCTGAAGCAGCGATTCCTCAAGCTGCTGCCGTGCTGCGGGCCCCAAGCCCTGCCC
TCAGTCAGTGAAATTGGCCGGGTCTTCCGCTTTCTCGGTGACAGTTCGCTCCCTTCAGCATTAGCCGCCC
CAGCCTCCCTCCGCCCCCACAGACCCCGCCTGCTGGACCCAGACAGCGTGGACGATGAATTTGAATTGTC
CACCGTGTGTCACCGGCCTGAGGGTCTGGAGCAGCTGCAGGAGCAAACCAAATTCACGCGCAAGGAGTTG
CAGGTCCTGTACCGGGGCTTCAAGAACGAATGTCCCAGCGGAATTGTCAATGAGGAGAACTTCAAGCAGA
TTTACTCCCAGTTCTTTCCTCAAGGAGACTCCAGCACCTATGCCACTTTTCTCTTCAATGCCTTTGACAC
CAACCATGATGGCTCGGTCAGTTTTGAGGACTTTGTGGCTGGTTTGTCCGTGATTCTTCGGGGAACTGTA
GATGACAGGCTTAATTGGGCCTTCAACCTGTATGACCTTAACAAGGACGGCTGCATCACCAAGGAGGAAA
TGCTTGACATCATGAAGTCCATCTATGACATGATGGGCAAGTACACGTACCCTGCACTCCGGGAGGAGGC
CCCAAGGGAACACGTGGAGAGCTTCTTCCAGAAGATGGACAGAAACAAGGATGGTGTGGTGACCATTGAG
GAATTCATTGAGTCTTGTCAAAAGGATGAGAACATCATGAGGTCCATGCAGCTCTTTGACAATGTCATCT
AGTAATGAACTAGTCCGTAACTTGAAAGTATTTCGATTTCTTGGCTTTATATATCTTGTGGAAAGGACGA
GGCGTGCTAACCGAGGTGTACGCAACGCGTTAAGTCGACAATCAACCTCTGGATTACAAAATTTGTGAAA
GATTGACTGGTATTCTTAACTATGTTGCTCCTTTTACGCTATGTGGATACGCTGCTTTAATGCCTTTGTA
TCATGCTATTGCTTCCCGTATGGCTTTCATTTTCTCCTCCTTGTATAAATCCTGGTTGCTGTCTCTTTAT
GAGGAGTTGTGGCCCGTTGTCAGGCAACGTGGCGTGGTGTGCACTGTGTTTGCTGACGCAACCCCCACTG
GTTGGGGCATTGCCACCACCTGTCAGCTCCTTTCCGGGACTTTCGCTTTCCCCCTCCCTATTGCCACGGC
GGAACTCATCGCCGCCTGCCTTGCCCGCTGCTGGACAGGGGCTCGGCTGTTGGGCACTGACAATTCCGTG
GTGTTGTCGGGGAAATCATCGTCCTTTCCTTGGCTGCTCGCCTGTGTTGCCACCTGGATTCTGCGCGGGA
CGTCCTTCTGCTACGTCCCTTCGGCCCTCAATCCAGCGGACCTTCCTTCCCGCGGCCTGCTGCCGGCTCT
GCGGCCTCTTCCGCGTCTTCGCCTTCGCCCTCAGACGAGTCGGATCTCCCTTTGGGCCGCCTCCCCGCGT
CGACTTTAAGACCAATGACTTACAAGGCAGCTGTAGATCTTAGCCACTTTTTAAAAGAAAAGGGGGGACT
GGAAGGGCTAATTCACTCCCAACGAAGACAAGATCTGCTTTTTGCTTGTACTGGGTCTCTCTGGTTAGAC
CAGATCTGAGCCTGGGAGCTCTCTGGCTAACTAGGGAACCCACTGCTTAAGCCTCAATAAAGCTTGCCTT
GAGTGCTTCAAGTAGTGTGTGCCCGTCTGTTGTGTGACTCTGGTAACTAGAGATCCCTCAGACCCTTTTA
GTCAGTGTGGAAAATCTCTAGCAGTACGTATAGTAGTTCATGTCATCTTATTATTCAGTATTTATAACTT
GCAAAGAAATGAATATCAGAGAGTGAGAGGAACTTGTTTATTGCAGCTTATAATGGTTACAAATAAAGCA
ATAGCATCACAAATTTCACAAATAAAGCATTTTTTTCACTGCATTCTAGTTGTGGTTTGTCCAAACTCAT
CAATGTATCTTATCATGTCTGGCTCTAGCTATCCCGCCCCTAACTCCGCCCATCCCGCCCCTAACTCCGC
CCAGTTCCGCCCATTCTCCGCCCCATGGCTGACTAATTTTTTTTATTTATGCAGAGGCCGAGGCCGCCTC
GGCCTCTGAGCTATTCCAGAAGTAGTGAGGAGGCTTTTTTGGAGGCCTAGGGACGTACCCAATTCGCCCT
ATAGTGAGTCGTATTACGCGCGCTCACTGGCCGTCGTTTTACAACGTCGTGACTGGGAAAACCCTGGCGT
TACCCAACTTAATCGCCTTGCAGCACATCCCCCTTTCGCCAGCTGGCGTAATAGCGAAGAGGCCCGCACC
GATCGCCCTTCCCAACAGTTGCGCAGCCTGAATGGCGAATGGG
[124 nt withheld, positions 6554-6677]
C
[91 nt withheld, positions 6679-6769]
A
[49 nt withheld, positions 6771-6819]
CCTTTGACGTTGGAGTCCACGTTCTTT
[37 nt withheld, positions 6847-6883]
ACCCTATCTCGGTCTATTCTTTTGATTTATAAGGGATTTTGCCGATTTCGGCCTATTGGTTAAAAAATGA
GCTGATTTAACAAAAATTTAACGCGAATTTTAACAAAATATTAACGCTTACAATTTAGGTGGCACTTTTC
GGGGAAATGTGCGCGGAACCCCTATTTGTTTATTTTTCTAAATACATTCAAATATGTATCCGCTCATGAG
ACAATAACCCTGATAAATGCTTCAATAATATTGAAAAAGGAAGAGTATGAGTATTCAACATTTCCGTGTC
GCCCTTATTCCCTTTTTTGCGGCATTTTGCCTTCCTGTTTTTGCTCACCCAGAAACGCTGGTGAAAGTAA
AAGATGCTGAAGATCAGTTGGGTGCACGAGTGGGTTACATCGAACTGGATCTCAACAGCGGTAAGATCCT
TGAGAGTTTTCGCCCCGAAGAACGTTTTCCAATGATGAGCACTTTTAAAGTTCTGCTATGTGGCGCGGTA
TTATCCCGTATTGACGCCGGGCAAGAGCAACTCGGTCGCCGCATACACTATTCTCAGAATGACTTGGTTG
AGTACTCACCAGTCACAGAAAAGCATCTTACGGATGGCATGACAGTAAGAGAATTATGCAGTGCTGCCAT
AACCATGAGTGATAACACTGCGGCCAACTTACTTCTGACAACGATCGGAGGACCGAAGGAGCTAACCGCT
TTTTTGCACAACATGGGGGATCATGTAACTCGCCTTGATCGTTGGGAACCGGAGCTGAATGAAGCCATAC
CAAACGACGAGCGTGACACCACGATGCCTGTAGCAATGGCAACAACGTTGCGCAAACTATTAACTGGCGA
ACTACTTACTCTAGCTTCCCGGCAACAATTAATAGACTGGATGGAGGCGGATAAAGTTGCAGGACCACTT
CTGCGCTCGGCCCTTCCGGCTGGCTGGTTTATTGCTGATAAATCTGGAGCCGGTGAGCGTGGGTCTCGCG
GTATCATTGCAGCACTGGGGCCAGATGGTAAGCCCTCCCGTATCGTAGTTATCTACACGACGGGGAGTCA
GGCAACTATGGATGAACGAAATAGACAGATCGCTGAGATAGGTGCCTCACTGATTAAGCATTGGTAACTG
TCAGACCAAGTTTACTCATATATACTTTAGATTGATTTAAAACTTCATTTTTAATTTAAAAGGATCTAGG
TGAAGATCCTTTTTGATAATCTCATGACCAAAATCCCTTAACGTGAGTTTTCGTTCCACTGAGCGTCAGA
CCCCGTAGAAAAGATCAAAGGATCTTCTTGAGATCCTTTTTTTCTGCGCGTAATCTGCTGCTTGCAAACA
AAAAAACCACCGCTACCAGCGGTGGTTTGTTTGCCGGATCAAGAGCTACCAACTCTTTTTCCGAAGGTAA
CTGGCTTCAGCAGAGCGCAGATACCAAATACTGTTCTTCTAGTGTAGCCGTAGTTAGGCCACCACTTCAA
GAACTCTGTAGCACCGCCTACATACCTCGCTCTGCTAATCCTGTTACCAGTGGCTGCTGCCAGTGGCGAT
AAGTCGTGTCTTACCGGGTTGGACTCAAGACGATAGTTACCGGATAAGGCGCAGCGGTCGGGCTGAACGG
GGGGTTCGTGCACACAGCCCAGCTTGGAGCGAACGACCTACACCGAACTGAGATACCTACAGCGTGAGCT
ATGAGAAAGCGCCACGCTTCCCGAAGGGAGAAAGGCGGACAGGTATCCGGTAAGCGGCAGGGTCGGAACA
GGAGAGCGCACGAGGGAGCTTCCAGGGGGAAACGCCTGGTATCTTTATAGTCCTGTCGGGTTTCGCCACC
TCTGACTTGAGCGTCGATTTTTGTGATGCTCGTCAGGGGGGCGGAGCCTATGGAAAAACGCCAGCAACGC
GGCCTTTTTACGGTTCCTGGCCTTTTGCTGGCCTTTTGCTCACATGTTCTTTCCTGCGTTATCCCCTGAT
TCTGTGGATAACCGTATTACCGCCTTTGAGTGAGCTGATACCGCTCGCCGCAGCCGAACGACCGAGCGCA
GCGAGTCAGTGAGCGAGGAAGCGGAAGAGCGCCCAATACGCAAACCGCCTCTCCCCGCGCGTTGGCCGAT
TCATTAATGCAGCTGGCACGACAGGTTTCCCGACTGGAAAGCGGGCAGTGAGCGCAACGCAATTAATGTG
AGTTAGCTCACTCATTAGGCACCCCAGGCTTTACACTTTATGCTTCCGGCTCGTATGTTGTGTGGAATTG
TGAGCGGATAACAATTTCACACAGGAAACAGCTATGACCATGATTACGCCAAGCGCGCAATTAACCCTCA
CTAAAGGGAACAAAAGCTGGAGCTGCAAGC
