>Addgene plasmid #141509 | TFORF0081 | depositor partial sequence | sequence record 276664 | Insert
ACCGCCACCATGCGGGGCCAGGGCCGCAAGGAGAGTTTGTCCGATTCCCGAGACCTGGACGGCTCCTACG
ACCAGCTCACGGGCCACCCTCCAGGGCCCACTAAAAAAGCGCTGAAGCAGCGATTCCTCAAGCTGCTGCC
GTGCTGCGGGCCCCAAGCCCTGCCCTCAGTCAGTGAAATTGGCCGGGTCTTCCGCTTTCTCGGTGACAGT
TCGCTCCCTTCAGCATTAGCCGCCCCAGCCTCCCTCCGCCCCCACAGACCCCGCCTGCTGGACCCAGACA
GCGTGGACGATGAATTTGAATTGTCCACCGTGTGTCACCGGCCTGAGGGTCTGGAGCAGCTGCAGGAGCA
AACCAAATTCACGCGCAAGGAGTTGCAGGTCCTGTACCGGGGCTTCAAGAACGAATGTCCCAGCGGAATT
GTCAATGAGGAGAACTTCAAGCAGATTTACTCCCAGTTCTTTCCTCAAGGAGACTCCAGCACCTATGCCA
CTTTTCTCTTCAATGCCTTTGACACCAACCATGATGGCTCGGTCAGTTTTGAGGACTTTGTGGCTGGTTT
GTCCGTGATTCTTCGGGGAACTGTAGATGACAGGCTTAATTGGGCCTTCAACCTGTATGACCTTAACAAG
GACGGCTGCATCACCAAGGAGGAAATGCTTGACATCATGAAGTCCATCTATGACATGATGGGCAAGTACA
CGTACCCTGCACTCCGGGAGGAGGCCCCAAGGGAACACGTGGAGAGCTTCTTCCAGAAGATGGACAGAAA
CAAGGATGGTGTGGTGACCATTGAGGAATTCATTGAGTCTTGTCAAAAGGATGAGAACATCATGAGGTCC
ATGCAGCTCTTTGACAATGTCATCTAGTAATGAACTAGTCCGTAACTTGAAAGTATTTCGATTTCTTGGC
TTTATATATCTTGTGGAAAGGACGAGGCGTGCTAACCGAGGTGTACGCA
