>Addgene plasmid #141509 | TFORF0081 | depositor partial sequence | sequence record 276665 | Barcode
GGCGTGCTAACCGAGGTGTACGCA
