>Addgene plasmid #141509 | TFORF0081 | addgene partial sequence | sequence record 319866 | WPRE-R 5'-CATAGCGTAAAAGGAGCAACA-3'
TTCACGCGCAAGGAGTTGCAGGTCCTGTACCGGGGCTTCAAGAACGAATGTCCCAGCGGAATTGTCAATG
AGGAGAACTTCAAGCAGATTTACTCCCAGTTCTTTCCTCAAGGAGACTCCAGCACCTATGCCACTTTTCT
CTTCAATGCCTTTGACACCAACCATGATGGCTCGGTCAGTTTTGAGGACTTTGTGGCTGGTTTGTCCGTG
ATTCTTCGGGGAACTGTAGATGACAGGCTTAATTGGGCCTTCAACCTGTATGACCTTAACAAGGACGGCT
GCATCACCAAGGAGGAAATGCTTGACATCATGAAGTCCATCTATGACATGATGGGCAAGTACACGTACCC
TGCACTCCGGGAGGAGGCCCCAAGGGAACACGTGGAGAGCTTCTTCCAGAAGATGGACAGAAACAAGGAT
GGTGTGGTGACCATTGAGGAATTCATTGAGTCTTGTCAAAAGGATGAGAACATCATGAGGTCCATGCAGC
TCTTTGACAATGTCATCTAGTAATGAACTAGTCCGTAACTTGAAAGTATTTCGATTTCTTGGCTTTATAT
ATCTTGTGGAAAGGACGAGGCGTGCTAACCGAGGTGTACGCAACGCGTTAAGTCGACAATCAACCTCTGG
ATTACAAAA
